Addgene plasmid #36951: FLAG-EglN3-pLenti6
Depositing lab: William Kaelin. Depositing organization: Dana-Farber Cancer Institute. Publication: Transformation by the (R)-enantiomer of 2-hydroxyglutarate linked to EGLN activation. Koivunen P, Lee S, Duncan CG, Lopez G, Lu G, Ramkissoon S, Losman JA, Joensuu P, Bergmann U, Gross S, Travins J, Weiss S, Looper R, Ligon KL, Verhaak RG, Yan H, Kaelin WG Jr. Nature. 2012 Feb 15;483(7390):484-8. doi: 10.1038/nature10898. PubMed 22343896.
Backbone
  Vector backbone: pLenti6
  Backbone manufacturer: Invitrogen
  Backbone size w/o insert (bp): 6887
  Total vector size (bp): 7619
  Modifications to backbone: the plenti6-V5 GW LacZ backbone of Invitrogen was modified to delete the original lacz ORF as well as attR sites and V5-tag and replaced with the Flag-ORF
  Vector type: Mammalian Expression, Lentiviral
  Selectable markers: Blasticidin
Growth in bacteria
  Bacterial resistance: Ampicillin, 100 μg/mL
  Growth temperature: 37°C
  Growth strain: Stbl3
  Copy number: High Copy
Gene/Insert
  Gene/Insert name: EglN3
  Species: H. sapiens (human)
  Mutation: Wildtype
  Entrez Gene: EGLN3 (a.k.a. HIFP4H3, HIFPH3, PHD3)
  Promoter: CMV
  Tag / fusion protein: FLAG (N terminal on backbone)
  Cloning method: Restriction Enzyme; 5′ cloning site Xba I (not destroyed); 3′ cloning site EcoR I (not destroyed)
  Sequencing primers: 5′ CMV-forward; 3′ ACACCTGGTTGCTGACTAAT
Terms and licenses: Academic/Nonprofit Terms; Industry Terms: Not Available to Industry
Depositor comments: this plasmid was constructed in the lab of a HHMI-investigator
How to cite: FLAG-EglN3-pLenti6 was a gift from William Kaelin (Addgene plasmid # 36951 ; http://n2t.net/addgene:36951 ; RRID:Addgene_36951)
