[The description below was written by a language model from this plasmid's Addgene catalogue record and pLannotate feature annotations shown in this document.]
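Description:
FLAG-EglN3-pLenti6 is a lentiviral mammalian expression plasmid built on Invitrogen's pLenti6 backbone. The depositor removed the original lacZ ORF, the attR Gateway sites and the V5 tag and replaced them with a FLAG-tagged open reading frame, cloned between XbaI and EcoRI sites. The 7,619 bp plasmid is propagated in E. coli through a high-copy ColE1/pUC-type origin with ampicillin resistance (AmpR), and it also carries an f1 origin. The record lists the Stbl3 strain, a common choice for limiting recombination between lentiviral repeats.

The payload is wild-type human EGLN3 (also known as PHD3 or HIFPH3), a prolyl hydroxylase that acts as a cellular oxygen sensor by hydroxylating HIF-alpha and other target proteins. It is driven by the CMV immediate-early enhancer/promoter and carries an N-terminal FLAG epitope. The feature table detects this only as a short fragment matching 3xFLAG, consistent with a single FLAG tag. Downstream, an SV40 early promoter and a bacterial EM7 promoter drive blasticidin S deaminase, which allows blasticidin selection of transduced cells.

These cassettes sit within a self-inactivating HIV-1 transfer vector. An RSV promoter fused to a truncated 5' LTR produces the genomic RNA, and the Ψ packaging signal with a partial gag sequence directs encapsidation. The RRE provides Rev-dependent nuclear export, and the ΔU3 3' LTR disables LTR promoter activity after integration. An SV40 poly(A) signal and SV40 origin follow the 3' LTR.

The construct is suited to producing lentivirus, with packaging functions supplied in trans, for stable expression of epitope-tagged EGLN3. The associated publication concerns EGLN activation and transformation by (R)-2-hydroxyglutarate.
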