Features (pLannotate 1.2.2; 29 found; start..end, strand, type, name):
      3..229     +  promoter       RSV promoter: Rous sarcoma virus enhancer/promoter
    230..410     +  LTR            5' LTR (truncated): truncated 5' long terminal repeat (LTR) from HIV-1
    457..582     +  misc_feature   HIV-1 Ψ: packaging signal of human immunodeficiency virus type 1
    566..929     +  CDS            HIV-1 gag (fragment): gag protein from human immunodeficiency virus 1; gag
   1075..1308    +  misc_feature   RRE: The Rev response element (RRE) of HIV-1 allows for Rev-dependent mRNA export from the nucleus to the cytoplasm.
   1685..1785    +  CDS            Rev (fragment): human immunodeficiency virus 1 (HIV-1) Rev protein; rev; enhances nuclear export of unspliced and incompletely spliced viral mRNAs
   1786..1806    -  misc_feature   MCS (fragment): pBluescript multiple cloning site
   1816..2119    +  enhancer       CMV enhancer: human cytomegalovirus immediate early enhancer
   2120..2323    +  promoter       CMV promoter: human cytomegalovirus (CMV) immediate early promoter
   2407..2431    +  CDS            3xFLAG (fragment): three tandem FLAG® epitope tags
   2450..3166    +  CDS            EGLN3: EGLN3_HUMAN - Experimental evidence at protein level: Swiss-Prot protein existence level 1. Prolyl hydroxylase that mediates hydroxylation of proline residues in target proteins, such as PKM, TELO2, ATF4 and HIF1A (PubMed:19584355, PubMed:21620138, PubMed:21483450, PubMed:22797300, PubMed:20978507, PubMed:21575608). Target proteins are preferentially recognized via a LXXLAP motif. Cellular oxygen sensor that catalyzes, under normoxic conditions, the post-translational formation of 4- hydroxyproline in hypoxia-inducible factor (HIF) alpha proteins (PubMed:11595184, PubMed:12181324). Hydroxylate
   3212..3541    +  promoter       SV40 promoter: SV40 enhancer and early promoter
   3589..3636    +  promoter       EM7 promoter: synthetic bacterial promoter&nbsp
   3655..4053    +  CDS            BSD: blasticidin S deaminase; Aspergillus terreus BSD; confers resistance to blasticidin
   4070..4138    +  CDS            nef (fragment): NEF_HV1Z2 - Experimental evidence at protein level: Swiss-Prot protein existence level 1. Extracellular Nef protein targets CD4(+) T-lymphocytes for apoptosis by interacting with CXCR4 surface receptors. From Human immunodeficiency virus type 1 group M subtype D (isolate Z2/CDC-Z34) (HIV-1).
   4140..4373    +  LTR            3' LTR (ΔU3): self-inactivating 3' long terminal repeat (LTR) from HIV-1
   4445..4566    +  polyA_signal   SV40 poly(A) signal: SV40 polyadenylation signal
   4606..4741    +  rep_origin     SV40 ori: SV40 origin of replication
   4762..4780    -  promoter       T7 promoter: promoter for bacteriophage T7 RNA polymerase
   4788..4943    +  CDS            lacZα (fragment): LacZα fragment of β-galactosidase; lacZ fragment
   4948..5376    +  rep_origin     f1 ori (sequence partly withheld): f1 bacteriophage origin of replication; arrow indicates direction of (+) strand synthesis
   5429..5533    +  promoter       AmpR promoter: bla
   5534..6394    +  CDS            AmpR: β-lactamase; bla; confers resistance to ampicillin, carbenicillin, and related antibiotics
   6565..7153    +  rep_origin     ori: high-copy-number ColE1/pMB1/pBR322/pUC origin of replication
   7336..7428    +  CDS            lacI (fragment): lac repressor; lacI; The lac repressor binds to the lac operator to inhibit transcription in E. coli. This inhibition can be relieved by adding lactose or isopropyl-β-D-thiogalactopyranoside (IPTG).
   7441..7462    +  protein_bind   CAP binding site: CAP binding activates transcription in the presence of cAMP. E. coli catabolite activator protein
   7477..7507    +  promoter       lac promoter: promoter for the E. coli lac operon
   7515..7531    +  protein_bind   lac operator: The lac repressor binds to the lac operator to inhibit transcription in E. coli. This inhibition can be relieved by adding lactose or isopropyl-β-D-thiogalactopyranoside (IPTG). lac repressor encoded by lacI
   7576..7594    +  promoter       T3 promoter: promoter for bacteriophage T3 RNA polymerase
>Addgene plasmid #36951 | FLAG-EglN3-pLenti6 | depositor full sequence | sequence record 46258 | FLAG-EglN3-pLenti6 sequence 7619 bps
AATGTAGTCTTATGCAATACTCTTGTAGTCTTGCAACATGGTAACGATGAGTTAGCAACATGCCTTACAA
GGAGAGAAAAAGCACCGTGCATGCCGATTGGTGGAAGTAAGGTGGTACGATCGTGCCTTATTAGGAAGGC
AACAGACGGGTCTGACATGGATTGGACGAACCACTGAATTGCCGCATTGCAGAGATATTGTATTTAAGTG
CCTAGCTCGATACATAAACGGGTCTCTCTGGTTAGACCAGATCTGAGCCTGGGAGCTCTCTGGCTAACTA
GGGAACCCACTGCTTAAGCCTCAATAAAGCTTGCCTTGAGTGCTTCAAGTAGTGTGTGCCCGTCTGTTGT
GTGACTCTGGTAACTAGAGATCCCTCAGACCCTTTTAGTCAGTGTGGAAAATCTCTAGCAGTGGCGCCCG
AACAGGGACTTGAAAGCGAAAGGGAAACCAGAGGAGCTCTCTCGACGCAGGACTCGGCTTGCTGAAGCGC
GCACGGCAAGAGGCGAGGGGCGGCGACTGGTGAGTACGCCAAAAATTTTGACTAGCGGAGGCTAGAAGGA
GAGAGATGGGTGCGAGAGCGTCAGTATTAAGCGGGGGAGAATTAGATCGCGATGGGAAAAAATTCGGTTA
AGGCCAGGGGGAAAGAAAAAATATAAATTAAAACATATAGTATGGGCAAGCAGGGAGCTAGAACGATTCG
CAGTTAATCCTGGCCTGTTAGAAACATCAGAAGGCTGTAGACAAATACTGGGACAGCTACAACCATCCCT
TCAGACAGGATCAGAAGAACTTAGATCATTATATAATACAGTAGCAACCCTCTATTGTGTGCATCAAAGG
ATAGAGATAAAAGACACCAAGGAAGCTTTAGACAAGATAGAGGAAGAGCAAAACAAAAGTAAGACCACCG
CACAGCAAGCGGCCGCTGATCTTCAGACCTGGAGGAGGAGATATGAGGGACAATTGGAGAAGTGAATTAT
ATAAATATAAAGTAGTAAAAATTGAACCATTAGGAGTAGCACCCACCAAGGCAAAGAGAAGAGTGGTGCA
GAGAGAAAAAAGAGCAGTGGGAATAGGAGCTTTGTTCCTTGGGTTCTTGGGAGCAGCAGGAAGCACTATG
GGCGCAGCGTCAATGACGCTGACGGTACAGGCCAGACAATTATTGTCTGGTATAGTGCAGCAGCAGAACA
ATTTGCTGAGGGCTATTGAGGCGCAACAGCATCTGTTGCAACTCACAGTCTGGGGCATCAAGCAGCTCCA
GGCAAGAATCCTGGCTGTGGAAAGATACCTAAAGGATCAACAGCTCCTGGGGATTTGGGGTTGCTCTGGA
AAACTCATTTGCACCACTGCTGTGCCTTGGAATGCTAGTTGGAGTAATAAATCTCTGGAACAGATTTGGA
ATCACACGACCTGGATGGAGTGGGACAGAGAAATTAACAATTACACAAGCTTAATACACTCCTTAATTGA
AGAATCGCAAAACCAGCAAGAAAAGAATGAACAAGAATTATTGGAATTAGATAAATGGGCAAGTTTGTGG
AATTGGTTTAACATAACAAATTGGCTGTGGTATATAAAATTATTCATAATGATAGTAGGAGGCTTGGTAG
GTTTAAGAATAGTTTTTGCTGTACTTTCTATAGTGAATAGAGTTAGGCAGGGATATTCACCATTATCGTT
TCAGACCCACCTCCCAACCCCGAGGGGACCCGACAGGCCCGAAGGAATAGAAGAAGAAGGTGGAGAGAGA
GACAGAGACAGATCCATTCGATTAGTGAACGGATCTCGACGGTATCGATAAGCTTGGGAGTTCCGCGTTA
CATAACTTACGGTAAATGGCCCGCCTGGCTGACCGCCCAACGACCCCCGCCCATTGACGTCAATAATGAC
GTATGTTCCCATAGTAACGCCAATAGGGACTTTCCATTGACGTCAATGGGTGGAGTATTTACGGTAAACT
GCCCACTTGGCAGTACATCAAGTGTATCATATGCCAAGTACGCCCCCTATTGACGTCAATGACGGTAAAT
GGCCCGCCTGGCATTATGCCCAGTACATGACCTTATGGGACTTTCCTACTTGGCAGTACATCTACGTATT
AGTCATCGCTATTACCATGGTGATGCGGTTTTGGCAGTACATCAATGGGCGTGGATAGCGGTTTGACTCA
CGGGGATTTCCAAGTCTCCACCCCATTGACGTCAATGGGAGTTTGTTTTGGCACCAAAATCAACGGGACT
TTCCAAAATGTCGTAACAACTCCGCCCCATTGACGCAAATGGGCGGTAGGCGTGTACGGTGGGAGGTCTA
TATAAGCAGAGCTCGTTTAGTGAACCGTCAGATCGCCTGGAGACGCCATCCACGCTGTTTTGACCTCCAT
AGAAGACACCGACTCTAGCCCACCATGGACTACAAAGACGATGACGATAAAGGGCCCTCTAGACTCGACA
TGCCCCTGGGACACATCATGAGGCTGGACCTGGAGAAAATTGCCCTGGAGTACATCGTGCCCTGTCTGCA
CGAGGTGGGCTTCTGCTACCTGGACAACTTCCTGGGCGAGGTGGTGGGCGACTGCGTCCTGGAGCGCGTC
AAGCAGCTGCACTGCACCGGGGCCCTGCGGGACGGCCAGCTGGCGGGGCCGCGCGCCGGCGTCTCCAAGC
GACACCTGCGGGGCGACCAGATCACGTGGATCGGGGGCAACGAGGAGGGCTGCGAGGCCATCAGCTTCCT
CCTGTCCCTCATCGACAGGCTGGTCCTCTACTGCGGGAGCCGGCTGGGCAAATACTACGTCAAGGAGAGG
TCTAAGGCAATGGTGGCTTGCTATCCGGGAAATGGAACAGGTTATGTTCGCCACGTGGACAACCCCAACG
GTGATGGTCGCTGCATCACCTGCATCTACTATCTGAACAAGAATTGGGATGCCAAGCTACATGGTGGGAT
CCTGCGGATATTTCCAGAGGGGAAATCATTCATAGCAGATGTGGAGCCCATTTTTGACAGACTCCTGTTC
TTCTGGTCAGATCGTAGGAACCCACACGAAGTGCAGCCCTCTTACGCAACCAGATATGCTATGACTGTCT
GGTACTTTGATGCTGAAGAAAGGGCAGAAGCCAAAAAGAAATTCAGGAATTTAACTAGGAAAACTGAATC
TGCCCTCACTGAAGACTGAGAATTCCGGTTAGTAATGAGTTTGGAATTAATTCTGTGGAATGTGTGTCAG
TTAGGGTGTGGAAAGTCCCCAGGCTCCCCAGCAGGCAGAAGTATGCAAAGCATGCATCTCAATTAGTCAG
CAACCAGGTGTGGAAAGTCCCCAGGCTCCCCAGCAGGCAGAAGTATGCAAAGCATGCATCTCAATTAGTC
AGCAACCATAGTCCCGCCCCTAACTCCGCCCATCCCGCCCCTAACTCCGCCCAGTTCCGCCCATTCTCCG
CCCCATGGCTGACTAATTTTTTTTATTTATGCAGAGGCCGAGGCCGCCTCTGCCTCTGAGCTATTCCAGA
AGTAGTGAGGAGGCTTTTTTGGAGGCCTAGGCTTTTGCAAAAAGCTCCCGGGAGCTTGTATATCCATTTT
CGGATCTGATCAGCACGTGTTGACAATTAATCATCGGCATAGTATATCGGCATAGTATAATACGACAAGG
TGAGGAACTAAACCATGGCCAAGCCTTTGTCTCAAGAAGAATCCACCCTCATTGAAAGAGCAACGGCTAC
AATCAACAGCATCCCCATCTCTGAAGACTACAGCGTCGCCAGCGCAGCTCTCTCTAGCGACGGCCGCATC
TTCACTGGTGTCAATGTATATCATTTTACTGGGGGACCTTGTGCAGAACTCGTGGTGCTGGGCACTGCTG
CTGCTGCGGCAGCTGGCAACCTGACTTGTATCGTCGCGATCGGAAATGAGAACAGGGGCATCTTGAGCCC
CTGCGGACGGTGCCGACAGGTGCTTCTCGATCTGCATCCTGGGATCAAAGCCATAGTGAAGGACAGTGAT
GGACAGCCGACGGCAGTTGGGATTCGTGAATTGCTGCCCTCTGGTTATGTGTGGGAGGGCTAAGCACAAT
TCGAGCTCGGTACCTTTAAGACCAATGACTTACAAGGCAGCTGTAGATCTTAGCCACTTTTTAAAAGAAA
AGGGGGGACTGGAAGGGCTAATTCACTCCCAACGAAGACAAGATCTGCTTTTTGCTTGTACTGGGTCTCT
CTGGTTAGACCAGATCTGAGCCTGGGAGCTCTCTGGCTAACTAGGGAACCCACTGCTTAAGCCTCAATAA
AGCTTGCCTTGAGTGCTTCAAGTAGTGTGTGCCCGTCTGTTGTGTGACTCTGGTAACTAGAGATCCCTCA
GACCCTTTTAGTCAGTGTGGAAAATCTCTAGCAGTAGTAGTTCATGTCATCTTATTATTCAGTATTTATA
ACTTGCAAAGAAATGAATATCAGAGAGTGAGAGGAACTTGTTTATTGCAGCTTATAATGGTTACAAATAA
AGCAATAGCATCACAAATTTCACAAATAAAGCATTTTTTTCACTGCATTCTAGTTGTGGTTTGTCCAAAC
TCATCAATGTATCTTATCATGTCTGGCTCTAGCTATCCCGCCCCTAACTCCGCCCATCCCGCCCCTAACT
CCGCCCAGTTCCGCCCATTCTCCGCCCCATGGCTGACTAATTTTTTTTATTTATGCAGAGGCCGAGGCCG
CCTCGGCCTCTGAGCTATTCCAGAAGTAGTGAGGAGGCTTTTTTGGAGGCCTAGGGACGTACCCAATTCG
CCCTATAGTGAGTCGTATTACGCGCGCTCACTGGCCGTCGTTTTACAACGTCGTGACTGGGAAAACCCTG
GCGTTACCCAACTTAATCGCCTTGCAGCACATCCCCCTTTCGCCAGCTGGCGTAATAGCGAAGAGGCCCG
CACCGATCGCCCTTCCCAACAGTTGCGCAGCCTGAATGGCGAATGGG
[124 nt withheld, positions 4948-5071]
C
[91 nt withheld, positions 5073-5163]
A
[49 nt withheld, positions 5165-5213]
CCTTTGACGTTGGAGTCCACGTTCTTT
[37 nt withheld, positions 5241-5277]
ACCCTATCTCGGTCTATTCTTTTGATTTATAAGGGATTTTGCCGATTTCGGCCTATTGGTTAAAAAATGA
GCTGATTTAACAAAAATTTAACGCGAATTTTAACAAAATATTAACGCTTACAATTTAGGTGGCACTTTTC
GGGGAAATGTGCGCGGAACCCCTATTTGTTTATTTTTCTAAATACATTCAAATATGTATCCGCTCATGAG
ACAATAACCCTGATAAATGCTTCAATAATATTGAAAAAGGAAGAGTATGAGTATTCAACATTTCCGTGTC
GCCCTTATTCCCTTTTTTGCGGCATTTTGCCTTCCTGTTTTTGCTCACCCAGAAACGCTGGTGAAAGTAA
AAGATGCTGAAGATCAGTTGGGTGCACGAGTGGGTTACATCGAACTGGATCTCAACAGCGGTAAGATCCT
TGAGAGTTTTCGCCCCGAAGAACGTTTTCCAATGATGAGCACTTTTAAAGTTCTGCTATGTGGCGCGGTA
TTATCCCGTATTGACGCCGGGCAAGAGCAACTCGGTCGCCGCATACACTATTCTCAGAATGACTTGGTTG
AGTACTCACCAGTCACAGAAAAGCATCTTACGGATGGCATGACAGTAAGAGAATTATGCAGTGCTGCCAT
AACCATGAGTGATAACACTGCGGCCAACTTACTTCTGACAACGATCGGAGGACCGAAGGAGCTAACCGCT
TTTTTGCACAACATGGGGGATCATGTAACTCGCCTTGATCGTTGGGAACCGGAGCTGAATGAAGCCATAC
CAAACGACGAGCGTGACACCACGATGCCTGTAGCAATGGCAACAACGTTGCGCAAACTATTAACTGGCGA
ACTACTTACTCTAGCTTCCCGGCAACAATTAATAGACTGGATGGAGGCGGATAAAGTTGCAGGACCACTT
CTGCGCTCGGCCCTTCCGGCTGGCTGGTTTATTGCTGATAAATCTGGAGCCGGTGAGCGTGGGTCTCGCG
GTATCATTGCAGCACTGGGGCCAGATGGTAAGCCCTCCCGTATCGTAGTTATCTACACGACGGGGAGTCA
GGCAACTATGGATGAACGAAATAGACAGATCGCTGAGATAGGTGCCTCACTGATTAAGCATTGGTAACTG
TCAGACCAAGTTTACTCATATATACTTTAGATTGATTTAAAACTTCATTTTTAATTTAAAAGGATCTAGG
TGAAGATCCTTTTTGATAATCTCATGACCAAAATCCCTTAACGTGAGTTTTCGTTCCACTGAGCGTCAGA
CCCCGTAGAAAAGATCAAAGGATCTTCTTGAGATCCTTTTTTTCTGCGCGTAATCTGCTGCTTGCAAACA
AAAAAACCACCGCTACCAGCGGTGGTTTGTTTGCCGGATCAAGAGCTACCAACTCTTTTTCCGAAGGTAA
CTGGCTTCAGCAGAGCGCAGATACCAAATACTGTTCTTCTAGTGTAGCCGTAGTTAGGCCACCACTTCAA
GAACTCTGTAGCACCGCCTACATACCTCGCTCTGCTAATCCTGTTACCAGTGGCTGCTGCCAGTGGCGAT
AAGTCGTGTCTTACCGGGTTGGACTCAAGACGATAGTTACCGGATAAGGCGCAGCGGTCGGGCTGAACGG
GGGGTTCGTGCACACAGCCCAGCTTGGAGCGAACGACCTACACCGAACTGAGATACCTACAGCGTGAGCT
ATGAGAAAGCGCCACGCTTCCCGAAGGGAGAAAGGCGGACAGGTATCCGGTAAGCGGCAGGGTCGGAACA
GGAGAGCGCACGAGGGAGCTTCCAGGGGGAAACGCCTGGTATCTTTATAGTCCTGTCGGGTTTCGCCACC
TCTGACTTGAGCGTCGATTTTTGTGATGCTCGTCAGGGGGGCGGAGCCTATGGAAAAACGCCAGCAACGC
GGCCTTTTTACGGTTCCTGGCCTTTTGCTGGCCTTTTGCTCACATGTTCTTTCCTGCGTTATCCCCTGAT
TCTGTGGATAACCGTATTACCGCCTTTGAGTGAGCTGATACCGCTCGCCGCAGCCGAACGACCGAGCGCA
GCGAGTCAGTGAGCGAGGAAGCGGAAGAGCGCCCAATACGCAAACCGCCTCTCCCCGCGCGTTGGCCGAT
TCATTAATGCAGCTGGCACGACAGGTTTCCCGACTGGAAAGCGGGCAGTGAGCGCAACGCAATTAATGTG
AGTTAGCTCACTCATTAGGCACCCCAGGCTTTACACTTTATGCTTCCGGCTCGTATGTTGTGTGGAATTG
TGAGCGGATAACAATTTCACACAGGAAACAGCTATGACCATGATTACGCCAAGCGCGCAATTAACCCTCA
CTAAAGGGAACAAAAGCTGGAGCTGCAAGCTT
