>Addgene plasmid #36951 | FLAG-EglN3-pLenti6 | addgene partial sequence | sequence record 49357 | LNCX 5'-AGCTCGTTTAGTGAACCGTCAGATC-3'
CCGCTGTTTTGACCTCCATAGAAGACACCGACTCTAGCCACCATGGACTACAAAGACGATGACGATAAAG
GGCCCTCTAGACTCGACATGCCCCTGGGACACATCATGAGGCTGGACCTGGAGAAAATTGCCCTGGAGTA
CATCGTGCCCTGTCTGCACGAGGTGGGCTTCTGCTACCTGGACAACTTCCTGGGCGAGGTGGTGGGCGAC
TGCGTCCTGGAGCGCGTCAAGCAGCTGCACTGCACCGGGGCCCTGCGGGACGGCCAGCTGGCGGGGCCGC
GCGCCGGCGTCTCCAAGCGACACCTGCGGGGCGACCAGATCACGTGGATCGGGGGCAACGAGGAGGGCTG
CGAGGCCATCAGCTTCCTCCTGTCCCTCATCGACAGGCTGGTCCTCTACTGCGGGAGCCGGCTGGGCAAA
TACTACGTCAAGGAGAGGTCTAAGGCAATGGTGGCTTGCTATCCGGGAAATGGAACAGGTTATGTTCGCC
ACGTGGACAACCCCAACGGTGATGGTCGCTGCATCACCTGCATCTACTATCTGAACAAGAATTGGGATGC
CAAGCTACATGGTGGGATCCTGCGGATATTTCCAGAGGGGAAATCATTCATAGCAGATGTGGAGCCCATT
TTTGACAGACTCCTGTTCTTCTGGTCAGATCGTAGGAACCCACACGAAGTGCAGCCCTCTTACGCAACCA
GATATGCTATGACTGTCTGGTACTTTGATGCTGAAGAAAGGGCAGAAGCCAAAAAGAAATTCAGGAATTT
AACTAGGAAAACTGAATCTGCCCTCACTGAAGACTGAGAATTCCGGTTAGTAATGAGTTTGGAATTAATT
CTGTGGAATGTGTGTCAGTTAGGGTGTGGAAAGTCCCCAGGCTCCCCAGCAGGCAGAAGTATGCAAAGCA
TGCATCTCAA
